Addgene plasmid #53362: LRRC8b-His-bio
Purpose: Expresses full-length Leucine rich repeat containing 8 family, member B ectodomain in mammalian cells. N-terminal His tag, biotinylation sequence and rat Cd4d3+4 tag.
Depositing lab: Gavin Wright. Depositing organization: Wellcome Sanger Institute. Publication: A human platelet receptor protein microarray identifies FcepsilonR1alpha as an activating PEAR1 ligand. Sun Y, Vandenbriele C, Kauskot A, Verhamme P, Hoylaerts MF, Wright GJ. Mol Cell Proteomics. 2015 Feb 23. pii: mcp.M114.046946. 10.1074/mcp.M114.046946 PubMed 25713122.
Backbone
  Vector backbone: pTT3
  Backbone manufacturer: Yves Durocher, NRC
  Backbone size w/o insert (bp): 6749
  Total vector size (bp): 8186
  Modifications to backbone: His tag, linker, enzymatic biotinylation sequence, and rat CD4 d3+4 (CD4d3+4-BioLHis).
  Vector type: Mammalian Expression
Growth in bacteria
  Bacterial resistance: Ampicillin, 100 μg/mL
  Growth temperature: 37°C
  Growth strain: Top10
  Copy number: High Copy
Gene/Insert
  Gene/Insert name: LRRC8b (alt name: Leucine rich repeat containing 8 family, member B)
  Species: H. sapiens (human)
  Insert size (bp): 1437
  Entrez Gene: LRRC8B (a.k.a. UNQ6413/PRO21207, TA-LRRP, TALRRP)
  Promoter: CMV
  Tag / fusion protein: His tag (N terminal on backbone); enzymatic biotinylation sequence (N terminal on backbone); rat CD4 d3+4 (N terminal on backbone)
  Cloning method: Restriction Enzyme; 5′ cloning site NotI (not destroyed); 3′ cloning site AscI (not destroyed)
  Sequencing primers: 5′ CMV-fwd
Resource information
  A portion of this plasmid was derived from a plasmid made by: Insert was chemically synthesised.
Terms and licenses: Academic/Nonprofit Terms; Industry Terms: Not Available to Industry
Depositor comments: Article ref 108
How to cite: LRRC8b-His-bio was a gift from Gavin Wright (Addgene plasmid # 53362 ; http://n2t.net/addgene:53362 ; RRID:Addgene_53362)
