[The description below was written by a language model from this plasmid's Addgene catalogue record and pLannotate feature annotations shown in this document.]
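Description:
LRRC8b-His-bio is a mammalian expression plasmid built on the pTT3 backbone, designed to produce a soluble, tagged form of the extracellular region of human LRRC8B (leucine rich repeat containing 8 family, member B). It is propagated in E. coli at high copy from a ColE1/pUC-type origin with ampicillin selection (AmpR). The backbone also carries a fragment of the Epstein-Barr virus oriP, which supports episomal maintenance in cells expressing EBNA1. This is a standard feature of pTT-type vectors used for transient protein production, although the record does not name a host cell line.

Expression is driven by the CMV enhancer and promoter. These are followed by adenovirus-derived leader and splice elements and a chimeric intron fragment, and the transcript ends at a rabbit β-globin polyadenylation signal. The plasmid is circular, so the annotated mouse immunoglobulin heavy chain signal sequence fragment near the end of the numbering lies just upstream of the coding region that continues from the start of the record. In that region the feature table places rat Cd4 domains 3+4 immediately upstream of the chemically synthesised LRRC8B fragment of about 1.4 kb. This agrees with the catalogue description of N-terminal tags, with the insert cloned between retained NotI and AscI sites. The His tag and enzymatic biotinylation sequence listed in the catalogue are not separately annotated, and presumably sit in the unannotated stretch before Cd4.

Together the tags allow secretion, purification through the His tag, and site-specific biotinylation for capture on streptavidin, with Cd4d3+4 as a common antigenic handle. The associated publication describes a human platelet receptor protein microarray used to screen for extracellular receptor–ligand interactions.
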