Features (pLannotate 1.2.2; 19 found; start..end, strand, type, name):
    223..774     +  CDS            Cd4 (fragment): CD4_RAT - Experimental evidence at protein level: Swiss-Prot protein existence level 1. Integral membrane glycoprotein that plays an essential role in the immune response and serves multiple functions in responses against both external and internal offenses. In T-cells, functions primarily as a coreceptor for MHC class II molecule:peptide complex. The antigens presented by class II peptides are derived from extracellular proteins while class I peptides are derived from cytosolic proteins. Interacts simultaneously with the T-cell receptor (TCR) and the MHC class II presented by antigen presenti
    787..2217    +  CDS            LRRC8B (fragment): LRC8B_HUMAN - Also known as KIAA0231 From Homo sapiens (Human).
   2284..2339    +  polyA_signal   β-globin poly(A) signal: rabbit β-globin polyadenylation signal (Gil and Proudfoot, 1987)
   2853..4534    -  rep_origin     oriP (fragment): Epstein-Barr virus oriP replication origin (Yates et al., 2000)
   4661..4765    +  promoter       AmpR promoter: bla
   4766..5626    +  CDS            AmpR: β-lactamase; bla; confers resistance to ampicillin, carbenicillin, and related antibiotics
   5797..6385    +  rep_origin     ori: high-copy-number ColE1/pMB1/pBR322/pUC origin of replication
   6568..6660    +  CDS            lacI (fragment): lac repressor; lacI; The lac repressor binds to the lac operator to inhibit transcription in E. coli. This inhibition can be relieved by adding lactose or isopropyl-β-D-thiogalactopyranoside (IPTG).
   6673..6694    +  protein_bind   CAP binding site: CAP binding activates transcription in the presence of cAMP. E. coli catabolite activator protein
   6709..6739    +  promoter       lac promoter: promoter for the E. coli lac operon
   6747..6763    +  protein_bind   lac operator: The lac repressor binds to the lac operator to inhibit transcription in E. coli. This inhibition can be relieved by adding lactose or isopropyl-β-D-thiogalactopyranoside (IPTG). lac repressor encoded by lacI
   6833..6849    +  promoter       tet promoter (fragment): E. coli promoter for tetracycline efflux protein gene
   6859..6884    -  CDS            bla(M) (fragment): β-lactamase lacking the signal sequence; bla(M); allows cytosolic expression of β-lactamase
   7058..7437    +  enhancer       CMV enhancer: human cytomegalovirus immediate early enhancer
   7439..7638    +  promoter       CMV promoter: human cytomegalovirus (CMV) immediate early promoter
   7706..7744    +  misc_feature   Ad SA (fragment): adenovirus major late transcript splice acceptor (Friedrich and Soriano, 1991)
   7777..7986    -  CDS            PTP (fragment): TERM_ADE02 - Experimental evidence at protein level: Swiss-Prot protein existence level 1. Protein covalently bound to the viral DNA that acts as a primer for viral genomic replication by DNA strand displacement. Assembles on the viral origin of replication in an initiation complex with viral polymerase, DBP, host NFIA and host POU2F1/OCT1. During initiation, the polymerase covalently couples the first dCTP with Ser- 580 of pTP. The terminal protein stimulates the template activity over 20 fold compared to protein-free templates. Neo-synthesized viral genomes are linked to two preterminal prot
   8017..8106    +  intron         chimeric intron (fragment): chimera between introns from adenovirus and immunoglobulin heavy chain genes
   8125..8171    +  CDS            IgH signal sequence (fragment): signal sequence from the mouse immunoglobulin heavy chain variable region
>Addgene plasmid #53362 | LRRC8b-His-bio | depositor full sequence | sequence record 83089 | LRRC8b-His-bio sequence 8184 bps
GCCACCATGGAGTTTCAGACCCAGGTACTCATGTCCCTGCTGCTCTGCATGTCTGGTCTGAATTCCGGCC
ACCACCATCACCACCATAGCCCCGACAGGAACCTGCCTCCTCTGGCCCCTCTGGGCCCCAACAGCGGCAG
CCCAGACCTGCATCATATTCTGGATGCACAGAAAATGGTGTGGAATCATCGTGACAGAAACCTGCCTCCA
CTAGCACCTCTGTCGACCTCCATCACGGCCTATAAGAGTGAGGGGGAGTCAGCGGAGTTCTCCTTCCCAC
TCAACCTTGGAGAGGAAAGCCTGCAGGGAGAGTTGAGATGGAAGGCAGAGAAGGCTCCTTCTTCCCAGTC
CTGGATCACCTTCTCCCTAAAGAACCAAAAGGTGTCTGTGCAGAAGTCTACTAGCAACCCCAAGTTCCAG
CTGTCCGAAACGCTCCCACTCACCCTTCAGATACCCCAGGTCTCCCTTCAGTTTGCTGGTTCTGGCAACC
TGACCCTGACTCTGGACAGAGGGATACTGTATCAGGAAGTGAACCTGGTGGTGATGAAAGTGACTCAGCC
CGACAGCAACACTTTGACCTGTGAGGTGATGGGACCCACCTCACCCAAGATGAGACTGATCTTGAAGCAG
GAGAATCAGGAGGCCAGGGTCTCCAGGCAGGAGAAAGTGATTCAAGTGCAGGCCCCTGAAGCAGGGGTGT
GGCAATGTCTACTGAGTGAAGGTGAAGAGGTCAAGATGGACTCCAAGATCCAGGTTTTATCCAAAGGGTT
GAATTCGCGGCCGCCTGGCCTGACAAGCAGCTACAGCCTGTGGTGGATGCTGAGATCTTCCCTGAAACAG
TACAGCTTCGAGGCCCTGAGAGAGAAGTCCAACTACAGCGACATCCCCGACGTGAAGAACGACTTCGCCT
TCATCCTGCACCTGGCCGACCAGTACGACCCCCTGTACAGCAAGCGGTTCAGCATCTTCCTGAGCGAGGT
GTCCGAGAACAAGCTGAAGCAGATCAACCTGAACAACGAGTGGACCGTCGAGAAGCTGAAGTCCAAGCTG
GTCAAGAACGCCCAGGACAAGATCGAGCTGCACCTGTTCATGCTGAACGGCCTGCCCGACAACGTGTTCG
AGCTGACCGAGATGGAAGTGCTGAGCCTGGAACTGATCCCTGAAGTGAAGCTGCCCAGCGCCGTGTCCCA
GCTCGTGAACCTGAAAGAACTGCGGGTGTACCACAGCTCCCTGGTGGTGGACCACCCCGCCCTGGCCTTT
CTGGAAGAGAACCTGAAGATCCTGCGGCTGAAGTTCACCGAGATGGGCAAGATCCCCAGATGGGTGTTCC
ACCTGAAGAATCTGAAAGAGCTGTACCTGAGCGGCTGCGTGCTGCCCGAGCAGCTGAGCACCATGCAGCT
CGAAGGCTTTCAGGACCTGAAAAACCTGCGGACCCTGTACCTGAAGTCCAGCCTGAGCCGGATCCCCCAG
GTGGTCACCGACCTGCTGCCCAGCCTGCAGAAGCTGTCCCTGGACAACGAGGGCAGCAAGCTGGTGGTGC
TGAACAACCTGAAGAAGATGGTCAACCTCAAGAGCCTCGAGCTGATTAGCTGCGACCTGGAAAGAATCCC
CCACAGCATCTTCAGCCTCAACAATCTCCACGAGCTGGATCTGCGCGAGAACAATCTCAAGACCGTGGAA
GAGATCATCAGCTTCCAGCATCTGCAGAACCTGTCCTGCCTGAAGCTGTGGCACAACAATATCGCCTACA
TCCCCGCCCAGATCGGCGCCCTGAGCAACCTGGAACAGCTCTCTCTGGATCACAACAACATCGAGAACCT
GCCCCTGCAGCTGTTCCTGTGCACCAAGCTGCACTACCTGGACCTGAGCTACAACCACCTGACCTTCATC
CCCGAGGAAATCCAGTACCTGTCCAACCTGCAGTACTTCGCCGTGACCAACAACAATATTGAGATGCTGC
CCGACGGCCTGTTCCAGTGCAAGAAACTGCAGTGCCTGCTGCTGGGCAAGAACAGCCTGATGAACCTGAG
CCCCCACGTCGGCGAGCTGAGCAATCTGACCCACCTGGAACTCATCGGCAACTACCTGGAAACCCTGCCC
CCCGAGCTGGAAGGATGCCAGAGCCTGAAGCGGAACTGCCTGATCGTGGAAGAAAACCTGCTGAACACCC
TGCCTCTGCCCGTGACCGAACGGCTCCAGACATGCCTGGACAAGTGCTGAGGCGCGCCTGAATTCTTCTA
GACACGTGATTAATTAAGGATCCCCCGACCTCGACCTCTGGCTAATAAAGGAAATTTATTTTCATTGCAA
TAGTGTGTTGGAATTTTTTGTGTCTCTCACTCGGAAGGACATATGGGAGGGCAAATCATTTGGTCGAGAT
CCCTCGGAGATCTCTAGCTAGAGGATCGATCCCCGCCCCGGACGAACTAAACCTGACTACGACATCTCTG
CCCCTTCTTCGCGGGGCAGTGCATGTAATCCCTTCAGTTGGTTGGTACAACTTGCCAACTGGGCCCTGTT
CCACATGTGACACGGGGGGGGACCAAACACAAAGGGGTTCTCTGACTGTAGTTGACATCCTTATAAATGG
ATGTGCACATTTGCCAACACTGAGTGGCTTTCATCCTGGAGCAGACTTTGCAGTCTGTGGACTGCAACAC
AACATTGCCTTTATGTGTAACTCTTGGCTGAAGCTCTTACACCAATGCTGGGGGACATGTACCTCCCAGG
GGCCCAGGAAGACTACGGGAGGCTACACCAACGTCAATCAGAGGGGCCTGTGTAGCTACCGATAAGCGGA
CCCTCAAGAGGGCATTAGCAATAGTGTTTATAAGGCCCCCTTGTTAACCCTAAACGGGTAGCATATGCTT
CCCGGGTAGTAGTATATACTATCCAGACTAACCCTAATTCAATAGCATATGTTACCCAACGGGAAGCATA
TGCTATCGAATTAGGGTTAGTAAAAGGGTCCTAAGGAACAGCGATATCTCCCACCCCATGAGCTGTCACG
GTTTTATTTACATGGGGTCAGGATTCCACGAGGGTAGTGAACCATTTTAGTCACAAGGGCAGTGGCTGAA
GATCAAGGAGCGGGCAGTGAACTCTCCTGAATCTTCGCCTGCTTCTTCATTCTCCTTCGTTTAGCTAATA
GAATAACTGCTGAGTTGTGAACAGTAAGGTGTATGTGAGGTGCTCGAAAACAAGGTTTCAGGTGACGCCC
CCAGAATAAAATTTGGACGGGGGGTTCAGTGGTGGCATTGTGCTATGACACCAATATAACCCTCACAAAC
CCCTTGGGCAATAAATACTAGTGTAGGAATGAAACATTCTGAATATCTTTAACAATAGAAATCCATGGGG
TGGGGACAAGCCGTAAAGACTGGATGTCCATCTCACACGAATTTATGGCTATGGGCAACACATAATCCTA
GTGCAATATGATACTGGGGTTATTAAGATGTGTCCCAGGCAGGGACCAAGACAGGTGAACCATGTTGTTA
CACTCTATTTGTAACAAGGGGAAAGAGAGTGGACGCCGACAGCAGCGGACTCCACTGGTTGTCTCTAACA
CCCCCGAAAATTAAACGGGGCTCCACGCCAATGGGGCCCATAAACAAAGACAAGTGGCCACTCTTTTTTT
TGAAATTGTGGAGTGGGGGCACGCGTCAGCCCCCACACGCCGCCCTGCGGTTTTGGACTGTAAAATAAGG
GTGTAATAACTTGGCTGATTGTAACCCCGCTAACCACTGCGGTCAAACCACTTGCCCACAAAACCACTAA
TGGCACCCCGGGGAATACCTGCATAAGTAGGTGGGCGGGCCAAGATAGGGGCGCGATTGCTGCGATCTGG
AGGACAAATTACACACACTTGCGCCTGAGCGCCAAGCACAGGGTTGTTGGTCCTCATATTCACGAGGTCG
CTGAGAGCACGGTGGGCTAATGTTGCCATGGGTAGCATATACTACCCAAATATCTGGATAGCATATGCTA
TCCTAATCTATATCTGGGTAGCATAGGCTATCCTAATCTATATCTGGGTAGCATATGCTATCCTAATCTA
TATCTGGGTAGTATATGCTATCCTAATTTATATCTGGGTAGCATAGGCTATCCTAATCTATATCTGGGTA
GCATATGCTATCCTAATCTATATCTGGGTAGTATATGCTATCCTAATCTGTATCCGGGTAGCATATGCTA
TCCTAATAGAGATTAGGGTAGTATATGCTATCCTAATTTATATCTGGGTAGCATATACTACCCAAATATC
TGGATAGCATATGCTATCCTAATCTATATCTGGGTAGCATATGCTATCCTAATCTATATCTGGGTAGCAT
AGGCTATCCTAATCTATATCTGGGTAGCATATGCTATCCTAATCTATATCTGGGTAGTATATGCTATCCT
AATTTATATCTGGGTAGCATAGGCTATCCTAATCTATATCTGGGTAGCATATGCTATCCTAATCTATATC
TGGGTAGTATATGCTATCCTAATCTGTATCCGGGTAGCATATGCTATCCTCATGATAAGCTGTCAAACAT
GAGAATTTTCTTGAAGACGAAAGGGCCTCGTGATACGCCTATTTTTATAGGTTAATGTCATGATAATAAT
GGTTTCTTAGACGTCAGGTGGCACTTTTCGGGGAAATGTGCGCGGAACCCCTATTTGTTTATTTTTCTAA
ATACATTCAAATATGTATCCGCTCATGAGACAATAACCCTGATAAATGCTTCAATAATATTGAAAAAGGA
AGAGTATGAGTATTCAACATTTCCGTGTCGCCCTTATTCCCTTTTTTGCGGCATTTTGCCTTCCTGTTTT
TGCTCACCCAGAAACGCTGGTGAAAGTAAAAGATGCTGAAGATCAGTTGGGTGCACGAGTGGGTTACATC
GAACTGGATCTCAACAGCGGTAAGATCCTTGAGAGTTTTCGCCCCGAAGAACGTTTTCCAATGATGAGCA
CTTTTAAAGTTCTGCTATGTGGCGCGGTATTATCCCGTGTTGACGCCGGGCAAGAGCAACTCGGTCGCCG
CATACACTATTCTCAGAATGACTTGGTTGAGTACTCACCAGTCACAGAAAAGCATCTTACGGATGGCATG
ACAGTAAGAGAATTATGCAGTGCTGCCATAACCATGAGTGATAACACTGCGGCCAACTTACTTCTGACAA
CGATCGGAGGACCGAAGGAGCTAACCGCTTTTTTGCACAACATGGGGGATCATGTAACTCGCCTTGATCG
TTGGGAACCGGAGCTGAATGAAGCCATACCAAACGACGAGCGTGACACCACGATGCCTGCAGCAATGGCA
ACAACGTTGCGCAAACTATTAACTGGCGAACTACTTACTCTAGCTTCCCGGCAACAATTAATAGACTGGA
TGGAGGCGGATAAAGTTGCAGGACCACTTCTGCGCTCGGCCCTTCCGGCTGGCTGGTTTATTGCTGATAA
ATCTGGAGCCGGTGAGCGTGGGTCTCGCGGTATCATTGCAGCACTGGGGCCAGATGGTAAGCCCTCCCGT
ATCGTAGTTATCTACACGACGGGGAGTCAGGCAACTATGGATGAACGAAATAGACAGATCGCTGAGATAG
GTGCCTCACTGATTAAGCATTGGTAACTGTCAGACCAAGTTTACTCATATATACTTTAGATTGATTTAAA
ACTTCATTTTTAATTTAAAAGGATCTAGGTGAAGATCCTTTTTGATAATCTCATGACCAAAATCCCTTAA
CGTGAGTTTTCGTTCCACTGAGCGTCAGACCCCGTAGAAAAGATCAAAGGATCTTCTTGAGATCCTTTTT
TTCTGCGCGTAATCTGCTGCTTGCAAACAAAAAAACCACCGCTACCAGCGGTGGTTTGTTTGCCGGATCA
AGAGCTACCAACTCTTTTTCCGAAGGTAACTGGCTTCAGCAGAGCGCAGATACCAAATACTGTTCTTCTA
GTGTAGCCGTAGTTAGGCCACCACTTCAAGAACTCTGTAGCACCGCCTACATACCTCGCTCTGCTAATCC
TGTTACCAGTGGCTGCTGCCAGTGGCGATAAGTCGTGTCTTACCGGGTTGGACTCAAGACGATAGTTACC
GGATAAGGCGCAGCGGTCGGGCTGAACGGGGGGTTCGTGCACACAGCCCAGCTTGGAGCGAACGACCTAC
ACCGAACTGAGATACCTACAGCGTGAGCTATGAGAAAGCGCCACGCTTCCCGAAGGGAGAAAGGCGGACA
GGTATCCGGTAAGCGGCAGGGTCGGAACAGGAGAGCGCACGAGGGAGCTTCCAGGGGGAAACGCCTGGTA
TCTTTATAGTCCTGTCGGGTTTCGCCACCTCTGACTTGAGCGTCGATTTTTGTGATGCTCGTCAGGGGGG
CGGAGCCTATGGAAAAACGCCAGCAACGCGGCCTTTTTACGGTTCCTGGCCTTTTGCTGGCCTTTTGCTC
ACATGTTCTTTCCTGCGTTATCCCCTGATTCTGTGGATAACCGTATTACCGCCTTTGAGTGAGCTGATAC
CGCTCGCCGCAGCCGAACGACCGAGCGCAGCGAGTCAGTGAGCGAGGAAGCGGAAGAGCGCCCAATACGC
AAACCGCCTCTCCCCGCGCGTTGGCCGATTCATTAATGCAGCTGGCACGACAGGTTTCCCGACTGGAAAG
CGGGCAGTGAGCGCAACGCAATTAATGTGAGTTAGCTCACTCATTAGGCACCCCAGGCTTTACACTTTAT
GCTTCCGGCTCGTATGTTGTGTGGAATTGTGAGCGGATAACAATTTCACACAGGAAACAGCTATGACCAT
GATTACGCCAAGCTCTAGCTAGAGGTCGACCAATTCTCATGTTTGACAGCTTATCATCGCAGATCCGGGC
AACGTTGTTGCCATTGCTGCAGGCGCAGAACTGGTAGGTATGGAAGATCTATACATTGAATCAATATTGG
CAATTAGCCATATTAGTCATTGGTTATATAGCATAAATCAATATTGGCTATTGGCCATTGCATACGTTGT
ATCTATATCATAATATGTACATTTATATTGGCTCATGTCCAATATGACCGCCATGTTGACATTGATTATT
GACTAGTTATTAATAGTAATCAATTACGGGGTCATTAGTTCATAGCCCATATATGGAGTTCCGCGTTACA
TAACTTACGGTAAATGGCCCGCCTGGCTGACCGCCCAACGACCCCCGCCCATTGACGTCAATAATGACGT
ATGTTCCCATAGTAACGCCAATAGGGACTTTCCATTGACGTCAATGGGTGGAGTATTTACGGTAAACTGC
CCACTTGGCAGTACATCAAGTGTATCATATGCCAAGTCCGCCCCCTATTGACGTCAATGACGGTAAATGG
CCCGCCTGGCATTATGCCCAGTACATGACCTTACGGGACTTTCCTACTTGGCAGTACATCTACGTATTAG
TCATCGCTATTACCATGGTGATGCGGTTTTGGCAGTACACCAATGGGCGTGGATAGCGGTTTGACTCACG
GGGATTTCCAAGTCTCCACCCCATTGACGTCAATGGGAGTTTGTTTTGGCACCAAAATCAACGGGACTTT
CCAAAATGTCGTAATAACCCCGCCCCGTTGACGCAAATGGGCGGTAGGCGTGTACGGTGGGAGGTCTATA
TAAGCAGAGCTCGTTTAGTGAACCGTCAGATCCTCACTCTCTTCCGCATCGCTGTCTGCGAGGGCCAGCT
GTTGGGCTCGCGGTTGAGGACAAACTCTTCGCGGTCTTTCCAGTACTCTTGGATCGGAAACCCGTCGGCC
TCCGAACGGTACTCCGCCACCGAGGGACCTGAGCGAGTCCGCATCGACCGGATCGGAAAACCTCTCGAGA
AAGGCGTCTAACCAGTCACAGTCGCAAGGTAGGCTGAGCACCGTGGCGGGCGGCAGCGGGTGGCGGTCGG
GGTTGTTTCTGGCGGAGGTGCTGCTGATGATGTAATTAAAGTAGGCGGTCTTGAGACGGCGGATGGTCGA
GGTGAGGTGTGGCAGGCTTGAGATCCAGCTGTTGGGGTGAGTACTCCCTCTCAAAAGCGGGCATTACTTC
TGCGCTAAGATTGTCAGTTTCCAAAAACGAGGAGGATTTGATATTCACCTGGCCCGATCTGGCCATACAC
TTGAGTGACAATGACATCCACTTTGCCTTTCTCTCCACAGGTGTCCACTCCCAGGTCCAAGTTT
