>Addgene plasmid #53362 | LRRC8b-His-bio | addgene partial sequence | sequence record 94603 | pMT2-F 5'-TTGCCTTTCTCTCCACAGGT-3'
GACCCAGGTACTCATGTCCCTGCTGCTCTGCATGTCTGGTCTGAATTCCGGCCACCACCATCACCACCAT
AGCCCCGACAGGAACCTGCCTCCTCTGGCCCCTCTGGGCCCCAACAGCGGCAGCCCAGACCTGCATCATA
TTCTGGATGCACAGAAAATGGTGTGGAATCATCGTGACAGAAACCTGCCTCCACTAGCACCTCTGTCGAC
CTCCATCACGGCCTATAAGAGTGAGGGGGAGTCAGCGGAGTTCTCCTTCCCACTCAACCTTGGAGAGGAA
AGCCTGCAGGGAGAGTTGAGATGGAAGGCAGAGAAGGCTCCTTCTTCCCAGTCCTGGATCACCTTCTCCC
TAAAGAACCAAAAGGTGTCTGTGCAGAAGTCTACTAGCAACCCCAAGTTCCAGCTGTCCGAAACGCTCCC
ACTCACCCTTCAGATACCCCAGGTCTCCCTTCAGTTTGCTGGTTCTGGCAACCTGACCCTGACTCTGGAC
AGAGGGATACTGTATCAGGAAGTGAACCTGGTGGTGATGAAAGTGACTCAGCCCGACAGCAACACTTTGA
CCTGTGAGGTGATGGGACCCACCTCACCCAAGATGAGACTGATCTTGAAGCAGGAGAATCAGGAGGCCAG
GGTCTCCAGGCAGGAGAAAGTGATTCAAGTGCAGGCCCCTGAAGCAGGGGTGTGGCAATGTCTACTGAGT
GAAGGTGAAGAGGTCAAGATGGACTCCAAGATCCAGGTTTTATCCAAAGGGTTGAATTCGCGGCCGCCTG
GCCTGACAAGCAGCTACAGCCTGTGGTGGATGCTGAGATCTTCCCTGAAACAGTACAGCTTCGAGGCCCT
GAGAGAGAAGTCCAACTACAGCGACATCC
