>Addgene plasmid #53362 | LRRC8b-His-bio | addgene partial sequence | sequence record 94828 | rb_glob_PA_term-R 5'-CCCATATGTCCTTCCGAGTG-3'
AATAAATTTCCTTTATTAGCCAGAGGTCGAGGTCGGGGGATCCTTAATTAATCACGTGTCTAGAAGAATT
CAGGCGCGCCTCAGCACTTGTCCAGGCATGTCTGGAGCCGTTCGGTCACGGGCAGAGGCAGGGTGTTCAG
CAGGTTTTCTTCCACGATCAGGCAGTTCCGCTTCAGGCTCTGGCATCCTTCCAGCTCGGGGGGCAGGGTT
TCCAGGTAGTTGCCGATGAGTTCCAGGTGGGTCAGATTGCTCAGCTCGCCGACGTGGGGGCTCAGGTTCA
TCAGGCTGTTCTTGCCCAGCAGCAGGCACTGCAGTTTCTTGCACTGGAACAGGCCGTCGGGCAGCATCTC
AATATTGTTGTTGGTCACGGCGAAGTACTGCAGGTTGGACAGGTACTGGATTTCCTCGGGGATGAAGGTC
AGGTGGTTGTAGCTCAGGTCCAGGTAGTGCAGCTTGGTGCACAGGAACAGCTGCAGGGGCAGGTTCTCGA
TGTTGTTGTGATCCAGAGAGAGCTGTTCCAGGTTGCTCAGGGCGCCGATCTGGGCGGGGATGTAGGCGAT
ATTGTTGTGCCACAGCTTCAGGCAGGACAGGTTCTGCAGATGCTGGAAGCTGATGATCTCTTCCACGGTC
TTGAGATTGTTCTCGCGCAGATCCAGCTCGTGGAGATTGTTGAGGCTGAAGATGCTGTGGGGGATTCTTT
CCAGGTCGCAGCTAATCAGCTCGAGGCTCTTGAGGTTGACCATCTTCTTCAGGTTGTTCAGCACCACCAG
CTTGCTGCCCTCGTTGTCCAGGGACAGCTTCTGCAGGCTG
